>Addgene plasmid #203557 | pCAG-GST-ATG13 (402-450) | addgene full sequence | sequence record 400868 | Addgene NGS Result
GTCGACATTGATTATTGACTAGTTATTAATAGTAATCAATTACGGGGTCATTAGTTCATAGCCCATATAT
GGAGTTCCGCGTTACATAACTTACGGTAAATGGCCCGCCTGGCTGACCGCCCAACGACCCCCGCCCATTG
ACGTCAATAATGACGTATGTTCCCATAGTAACGCCAATAGGGACTTTCCATTGACGTCAATGGGTGGAGT
ATTTACGGTAAACTGCCCACTTGGCAGTACATCAAGTGTATCATATGCCAAGTACGCCCCCTATTGACGT
CAATGACGGTAAATGGCCCGCCTGGCATTATGCCCAGTACATGACCTTATGGGACTTTCCTACTTGGCAG
TACATCTACGTATTAGTCATCGCTATTACCATGGTCGAGGTGAGCCCCACGTTCTGCTTCACTCTCCCCA
TCTCCCCCCCCTCCCCACCCCCAATTTTGTATTTATTTATTTTTTAATTATTTTGTGCAGCGATGGGGGC
GGGGGGGGGGGGGGGGCGCGCCAGGCGGGGCGGGGCGGGGCGAGGGGCGGGGCGGGGCGAGGCGGAGAGG
TGCGGCGGCAGCCAATCAGAGCGGCGCGCTCCGAAAGTTTCCTTTTATGGCGAGGCGGCGGCGGCGGCGG
CCCTATAAAAAGCGAAGCGCGCGGCGGGCGGGAGTCGCTGCGCGCTGCCTTCGCCCCGTGCCCCGCTCCG
CCGCCGCCTCGCGCCGCCCGCCCCGGCTCTGACTGACCGCGTTACTCCCACAGGTGAGCGGGCGGGACGG
CCCTTCTCCTCCGGGCTGTAATTAGCGCTTGGTTTAATGACGGCTTGTTTCTTTTCTGTGGCTGCGTGAA
AGCCTTGAGGGGCTCCGGGAGGGCCCTTTGTGCGGGGGGAGCGGCTCGGGGGGTGCGTGCGTGTGTGTGT
GCGTGGGGAGCGCCGCGTGCGGCTCCGCGCTGCCCGGCGGCTGTGAGCGCTGCGGGCGCGGCGCGGGGCT
TTGTGCGCTCCGCAGTGTGCGCGAGGGGAGCGCGGCCGGGGGCGGTGCCCCGCGGTGCGGGGGGGGCTGC
GAGGGGAACAAAGGCTGCGTGCGGGGTGTGTGCGTGGGGGGGTGAGCAGGGGGTGTGGGCGCGTCGGTCG
GGCTGCAACCCCCCCTGCACCCCCCTCCCCGAGTTGCTGAGCACGGCCCGGCTTCGGGTGCGGGGCTCCG
TACGGGGCGTGGCGCGGGGCTCGCCGTGCCGGGCGGGGGGTGGCGGCAGGTGGGGGTGCCGGGCGGGGCG
GGGCCGCCTCGGGCCGGGGAGGGCTCGGGGGAGGGGCGCGGCGGCCCCCGGAGCGCCGGCGGCTGTCGAG
GCGCGGCGAGCCGCAGCCATTGCCTTTTATGGTAATCGTGCGAGAGGGCGCAGGGACTTCCTTTGTCCCA
AATCTGTGCGGAGCCGAAATCTGGGAGGCGCCGCCGCACCCCCTCTAGCGGGCGCGGGGCGAAGCGGTGC
GGCGCCGGCAGGAAGGAAATGGGCGGGGAGGGCCTTCGTGCGTCGCCGCGCCGCCGTCCCCTTCTCCCTC
TCCAGCCTCGGGGCTGTCCGCGGGGGGACGGCTGCCTTCGGGGGGGACGGGGCAGGGCGGGGTTCGGCTT
CTGGCGTGTGACCGGCGGCTCTAGAGCCTCTGCTAACCATGTTCATGCCTTCTTCTTTTTCCTACAGCTC
CTGGGCAACGTGCTGGTTATTGTGCTGTCTCATCATTTTGGCAAAGAATTCCTCGATCGACGGTATCGAT
AGCCACCATGGCATCCCCTATACTAGGTTATTGGAAAATTAAGGGCCTTGTGCAACCCACTCGACTTCTT
TTGGAATATCTTGAAGAAAAATATGAAGAGCATTTGTATGAGCGCGATGAAGGTGATAAATGGCGAAACA
AAAAGTTTGAATTGGGTTTGGAGTTTCCCAATCTTCCTTATTATATTGATGGTGATGTTAAATTAACACA
GTCTATGGCCATCATACGTTATATAGCTGACAAGCACAACATGTTGGGTGGTTGTCCAAAAGAGCGTGCA
GAGATTTCAATGCTTGAAGGAGCGGTTTTGGATATTAGATACGGTGTTTCGAGAATTGCATATAGTAAAG
ACTTTGAAACTCTCAAAGTTGATTTTCTTAGCAAGCTACCTGAAATGCTGAAAATGTTCGAAGATCGTTT
ATGTCATAAAACATATTTAAATGGTGATCATGTAACCCATCCTGACTTCATGTTGTATGACGCTCTTGAT
GTTGTTTTATACATGGACCCAATGTGCCTGGATGCGTTCCCAAAATTAGTTTGTTTTAAAAAACGTATTG
AAGCTATCCCACAAATTGATAAGTACTTGAAATCCAGCAAGTATATAGCATGGCCTTTGCAGGGCTGGCA
AGCCACGTTTGGTGGTGGCGACCATCCTCCAAAATCGGATGATTACGATATCCCAACGACCGAAAACCTG
TATTTTCAGGGTGGTACCCTCGAGCTGGAAGACACTGATCCCATGGTGAATCCTCCAGACTCACCCGAGA
CAGAAAGTCCTCTCCAGGGCAGTCTGCACAGCGATGGAAGCTCCGGTGGCTCTTCAGGCAACACACATGA
CGATTTCGTCATGATTGACTTCAAATGACTCGAGGAATTCACTCCTCAGGTGCAGGCTGCCTATCAGAAG
GTGGTGGCTGGTGTGGCCAATGCCCTGGCTCACAAATACCACTGAGATCTTTTTCCCTCTGCCAAAAATT
ATGGGGACATCATGAAGCCCCTTGAGCATCTGACTTCTGGCTAATAAAGGAAATTTATTTTCATTGCAAT
AGTGTGTTGGAATTTTTTGTGTCTCTCACTCGGAAGGACATATGGGAGGGCAAATCATTTAAAACATCAG
AATGAGTATTTGGTTTAGAGTTTGGCAACATATGCCCATATGCTGGCTGCCATGAACAAAGGTTGGCTAT
AAAGAGGTCATCAGTATATGAAACAGCCCCCTGCTGTCCATTCCTTATTCCATAGAAAAGCCTTGACTTG
AGGTTAGATTTTTTTTATATTTTGTTTTGTGTTATTTTTTTCTTTAACATCCCTAAAATTTTCCTTACAT
GTTTTACTAGCCAGATTTTTCCTCCTCTCCTGACTACTCCCAGTCATAGCTGTCCCTCTTCTCTTATGGA
GATCCCTCGACCTGCAGCCCAAGCTTGGCGTAATCATGGTCATAGCTGTTTCCTGTGTGAAATTGTTATC
CGCTCACAATTCCACACAACATACGAGCCGGAAGCATAAAGTGTAAAGCCTGGGGTGCCTAATGAGTGAG
CTAACTCACATTAATTGCGTTGCGCTCACTGCCCGCTTTCCAGTCGGGAAACCTGTCGTGCCAGCGGATC
CGCATCTCAATTAGTCAGCAACCATAGTCCCGCCCCTAACTCCGCCCATCCCGCCCCTAACTCCGCCCAG
TTCCGCCCATTCTCCGCCCCATGGCTGACTAATTTTTTTTATTTATGCAGAGGCCGAGGCCGCCTCGGCC
TCTGAGCTATTCCAGAAGTAGTGAGGAGGCTTTTTTGGAGGCCTAGGCTTTTGCAAAAAGCTAACTTGTT
TATTGCAGCTTATAATGGTTACAAATAAAGCAATAGCATCACAAATTTCACAAATAAAGCATTTTTTTCA
CTGCATTCTAGTTGTGGTTTGTCCAAACTCATCAATGTATCTTATCATGTCTGGATCCGCTGCATTAATG
AATCGGCCAACGCGCGGGGAGAGGCGGTTTGCGTATTGGGCGCTCTTCCGCTTCCTCGCTCACTGACTCG
CTGCGCTCGGTCGTTCGGCTGCGGCGAGCGGTATCAGCTCACTCAAAGGCGGTAATACGGTTATCCACAG
AATCAGGGGATAACGCAGGAAAGAACATGTGAGCAAAAGGCCAGCAAAAGGCCAGGAACCGTAAAAAGGC
CGCGTTGCTGGCGTTTTTCCATAGGCTCCGCCCCCCTGACGAGCATCACAAAAATCGACGCTCAAGTCAG
AGGTGGCGAAACCCGACAGGACTATAAAGATACCAGGCGTTTCCCCCTGGAAGCTCCCTCGTGCGCTCTC
CTGTTCCGACCCTGCCGCTTACCGGATACCTGTCCGCCTTTCTCCCTTCGGGAAGCGTGGCGCTTTCTCA
TAGCTCACGCTGTAGGTATCTCAGTTCGGTGTAGGTCGTTCGCTCCAAGCTGGGCTGTGTGCACGAACCC
CCCGTTCAGCCCGACCGCTGCGCCTTATCCGGTAACTATCGTCTTGAGTCCAACCCGGTAAGACACGACT
TATCGCCACTGGCAGCAGCCACTGGTAACAGGATTAGCAGAGCGAGGTATGTAGGCGGTGCTACAGAGTT
CTTGAAGTGGTGGCCTAACTACGGCTACACTAGAAGAACAGTATTTGGTATCTGCGCTCTGCTGAAGCCA
GTTACCTTCGGAAAAAGAGTTGGTAGCTCTTGATCCGGCAAACAAACCACCGCTGGTAGCGGTGGTTTTT
TTGTTTGCAAGCAGCAGATTACGCGCAGAAAAAAAGGATCTCAAGAAGATCCTTTGATCTTTTCTACGGG
GTCTGACGCTCAGTGGAACGAAAACTCACGTTAAGGGATTTTGGTCATGAGATTATCAAAAAGGATCTTC
ACCTAGATCCTTTTAAATTAAAAATGAAGTTTTAAATCAATCTAAAGTATATATGAGTAAACTTGGTCTG
ACAGTTACCAATGCTTAATCAGTGAGGCACCTATCTCAGCGATCTGTCTATTTCGTTCATCCATAGTTGC
CTGACTCCCCGTCGTGTAGATAACTACGATACGGGAGGGCTTACCATCTGGCCCCAGTGCTGCAATGATA
CCGCGAGACCCACGCTCACCGGCTCCAGATTTATCAGCAATAAACCAGCCAGCCGGAAGGGCCGAGCGCA
GAAGTGGTCCTGCAACTTTATCCGCCTCCATCCAGTCTATTAATTGTTGCCGGGAAGCTAGAGTAAGTAG
TTCGCCAGTTAATAGTTTGCGCAACGTTGTTGCCATTGCTACAGGCATCGTGGTGTCACGCTCGTCGTTT
GGTATGGCTTCATTCAGCTCCGGTTCCCAACGATCAAGGCGAGTTACATGATCCCCCATGTTGTGCAAAA
AAGCGGTTAGCTCCTTCGGTCCTCCGATCGTTGTCAGAAGTAAGTTGGCCGCAGTGTTATCACTCATGGT
TATGGCAGCACTGCATAATTCTCTTACTGTCATGCCATCCGTAAGATGCTTTTCTGTGACTGGTGAGTAC
TCAACCAAGTCATTCTGAGAATAGTGTATGCGGCGACCGAGTTGCTCTTGCCCGGCGTCAATACGGGATA
ATACCGCGCCACATAGCAGAACTTTAAAAGTGCTCATCATTGGAAAACGTTCTTCGGGGCGAAAACTCTC
AAGGATCTTACCGCTGTTGAGATCCAGTTCGATGTAACCCACTCGTGCACCCAACTGATCTTCAGCATCT
TTTACTTTCACCAGCGTTTCTGGGTGAGCAAAAACAGGAAGGCAAAATGCCGCAAAAAAGGGAATAAGGG
CGACACGGAAATGTTGAATACTCATACTCTTCCTTTTTCAATATTATTGAAGCATTTATCAGGGTTATTG
TCTCATGAGCGGATACATATTTGAATGTATTTAGAAAAATAAACAAATAGGGGTTCCGCGCACATTTCCC
CGAAAAGTGCCACCTGG
Features (pLannotate 1.2.2; 20 found; start..end, strand, type, name):
      4..383     +  enhancer       CMV enhancer: human cytomegalovirus immediate early enhancer
    385..660     +  promoter       chicken β-actin promoter: No description available
    661..1677    +  intron         chimeric intron: chimera between introns from chicken β-actin and rabbit β-globin
   1675..1731    +  CDS            HBB (fragment): HBB_LEPEU - Experimental evidence at protein level: Swiss-Prot protein existence level 1. Involved in oxygen transport from the lung to the various peripheral tissues. From Lepus europaeus (European hare).
   1764..2415    +  CDS            GST (fragment): glutathione S-transferase from Schistosoma japonicum
   2442..2461    +  CDS            TEV site (fragment): tobacco etch virus (TEV) protease recognition and cleavage site
   2472..2615    +  CDS            atg13 (fragment): ATG13_DANRE - Experimental evidence at transcript level: Swiss-Prot protein existence level 2. Autophagy factor required for autophagosome formation. Target of the TOR kinase signaling pathway that regulates autophagy through the control of the phosphorylation status of ATG13 and ULK1, and the regulation of the ATG13-ULK1-RB1CC1 complex. From Danio rerio (Zebrafish) (Brachydanio rerio).
   2625..2702    +  CDS            HBB (fragment): HBB_PONPY - Experimental evidence at transcript level: Swiss-Prot protein existence level 2. Involved in oxygen transport from the lung to the various peripheral tissues. From Pongo pygmaeus (Bornean orangutan).
   2773..2828    +  polyA_signal   β-globin poly(A) signal: rabbit β-globin polyadenylation signal (Gil and Proudfoot, 1987)
   3213..3229    -  protein_bind   lac operator: The lac repressor binds to the lac operator to inhibit transcription in E. coli. This inhibition can be relieved by adding lactose or isopropyl-β-D-thiogalactopyranoside (IPTG). lac repressor encoded by lacI
   3237..3267    -  promoter       lac promoter: promoter for the E. coli lac operon
   3282..3303    -  protein_bind   CAP binding site: CAP binding activates transcription in the presence of cAMP. E. coli catabolite activator protein
   3316..3355    -  CDS            lacI (fragment): lac repressor; lacI; The lac repressor binds to the lac operator to inhibit transcription in E. coli. This inhibition can be relieved by adding lactose or isopropyl-β-D-thiogalactopyranoside (IPTG).
   3362..3384    +  promoter       SV40 promoter (fragment): SV40 enhancer and early promoter
   3408..3543    +  rep_origin     SV40 ori: SV40 origin of replication
   3563..3697    +  polyA_signal   SV40 poly(A) signal: SV40 polyadenylation signal
   3699..3753    -  CDS            lacI (fragment): lac repressor; lacI; The lac repressor binds to the lac operator to inhibit transcription in E. coli. This inhibition can be relieved by adding lactose or isopropyl-β-D-thiogalactopyranoside (IPTG).
   3936..4524    -  rep_origin     ori: high-copy-number ColE1/pMB1/pBR322/pUC origin of replication
   4695..5555    -  CDS            AmpR: β-lactamase; bla; confers resistance to ampicillin, carbenicillin, and related antibiotics
   5556..5660    -  promoter       AmpR promoter: bla
