[The description below was written by a language model from this plasmid's Addgene catalogue record and pLannotate feature annotations shown in this document.]
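Description:
pCAG-GST-ATG13 (402-450) is a 5,687 nt mammalian expression plasmid built on the pCAG backbone, designed to produce a short fragment of human ATG13 (residues 402–450) fused to an N-terminal GST tag. It is maintained in E. coli through a high-copy ColE1/pUC-type origin and selected with ampicillin via the β-lactamase gene and its native promoter. Remnants of lac regulatory sequence (lac promoter, operator, CAP site, small lacI fragments) are backbone carry-over. An SV40 origin of replication is also present, which can permit episomal amplification in cells expressing SV40 large T antigen.

The catalogue lists the promoter as CMV, but the feature table shows the composite CAG arrangement: the CMV immediate-early enhancer joined to the chicken β-actin promoter and a chimeric chicken β-actin/rabbit β-globin intron, a combination that gives strong constitutive expression in many mammalian cell types. Downstream lies the Schistosoma japonicum GST coding sequence, a TEV protease recognition site, the roughly 144 nt ATG13 segment and a stop codon, followed by the rabbit β-globin polyadenylation signal. The annotation tool matched the insert to zebrafish atg13 by homology, whereas the record specifies the human gene. The short flanking HBB hits most likely reflect β-globin exon sequence belonging to the pCAG cassette rather than intended coding regions. The insert was cloned between KpnI and XhoI.

GST allows capture on glutathione resin, and the TEV site allows the tag to be removed afterwards, so the construct suits pull-down assays or purification from mammalian cells. The associated work concerns the structure and activation of the human autophagy-initiating ULK1 complex and PI3KC3-C1 supercomplex, although the record does not state the specific role of this ATG13 fragment.
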