Addgene plasmid #203557: pCAG-GST-ATG13 (402-450)
Purpose: Mammalian expression of GST tagged ATG13 (402-450)
Depositing lab: James Hurley. Depositing organization: University of California, Berkeley. Publication: Structure and activation of the human autophagy-initiating ULK1C:PI3KC3-C1 supercomplex. Chen M, Nguyen TN, Ren X, Khuu G, Cook ASI, Zhao Y, Yildiz A, Lazarou M, Hurley JH. Nat Struct Mol Biol. 2025 Sep;32(9):1596-1605. doi: 10.1038/s41594-025-01557-x. Epub 2025 May 29. PubMed 40442316.
Backbone
  Vector backbone: pCAG
  Vector type: Mammalian Expression
Growth in bacteria
  Bacterial resistance: Ampicillin, 100 μg/mL
  Growth temperature: 37°C
  Growth strain: DH5alpha
  Copy number: High Copy
Gene/Insert
  Gene/Insert name: ATG13
  Species: H. sapiens (human)
  GenBank ID: NP_001333259.1
  Entrez Gene: ATG13 (a.k.a. KIAA0652, PARATARG8)
  Promoter: CMV
  Tag / fusion protein: GST (N terminal on insert)
  Cloning method: Restriction Enzyme; 5′ cloning site KpnI (unknown if destroyed); 3′ cloning site XhoI (unknown if destroyed)
Terms and licenses: Academic/Nonprofit Terms; Industry Terms: Not Available to Industry
Depositor comments: GST-TEVsite-ATG13 (402-450)-stop
How to cite: pCAG-GST-ATG13 (402-450) was a gift from James Hurley (Addgene plasmid # 203557 ; http://n2t.net/addgene:203557 ; RRID:Addgene_203557)
