>Addgene plasmid #203557 | pCAG-GST-ATG13 (402-450) | depositor partial sequence | sequence record 394702 | GST-TEVsite (ClaI/KpnI)
ATGGCATCCCCTATACTAGGTTATTGGAAAATTAAGGGCCTTGTGCAACCCACTCGACTTCTTTTGGAAT
ATCTTGAAGAAAAATATGAAGAGCATTTGTATGAGCGCGATGAAGGTGATAAATGGCGAAACAAAAAGTT
TGAATTGGGTTTGGAGTTTCCCAATCTTCCTTATTATATTGATGGTGATGTTAAATTAACACAGTCTATG
GCCATCATACGTTATATAGCTGACAAGCACAACATGTTGGGTGGTTGTCCAAAAGAGCGTGCAGAGATTT
CAATGCTTGAAGGAGCGGTTTTGGATATTAGATACGGTGTTTCGAGAATTGCATATAGTAAAGACTTTGA
AACTCTCAAAGTTGATTTTCTTAGCAAGCTACCTGAAATGCTGAAAATGTTCGAAGATCGTTTATGTCAT
AAAACATATTTAAATGGTGATCATGTAACCCATCCTGACTTCATGTTGTATGACGCTCTTGATGTTGTTT
TATACATGGACCCAATGTGCCTGGATGCGTTCCCAAAATTAGTTTGTTTTAAAAAACGTATTGAAGCTAT
CCCACAAATTGATAAGTACTTGAAATCCAGCAAGTATATAGCATGGCCTTTGCAGGGCTGGCAAGCCACG
TTTGGTGGTGGCGACCATCCTCCAAAATCGGATGATTACGATATCCCAACGACCGAAAACCTGTATTTTC
AGGGT
