>Addgene plasmid #203557 | pCAG-GST-ATG13 (402-450) | depositor partial sequence | sequence record 394703 | ATG13 (402-450) (kpnI/xhoI)
CTCGAGCTGGAAGACACTGATCCCATGGTGAATCCTCCAGACTCACCCGAGACAGAAAGTCCTCTCCAGG
GCAGTCTGCACAGCGATGGAAGCTCCGGTGGCTCTTCAGGCAACACACATGACGATTTCGTCATGATTGA
CTTCAAATGA
